Addgene plasmid #97424: nucHCB1
Purpose: Nuclear Huntingtin Chromobody 1: "Happ1" intrabody recognizing amino acids 41–81 of huntingtin, fused to eYFP and nuclear localization signal.
Depositing lab: Ray Truant. Depositing organization: McMaster University. Publication: Huntingtin is a scaffolding protein in the ATM oxidative DNA damage response complex. Maiuri T, Mocle AJ, Hung CL, Xia J, van Roon-Mom WM, Truant R. Hum Mol Genet. 2016 Dec 25. pii: ddw395. doi: 10.1093/hmg/ddw395. PubMed 28017939.
Backbone
  Vector backbone: peYFPN1
  Backbone manufacturer: Clontech
  Backbone size w/o insert (bp): 4700
  Total vector size (bp): 5104
  Modifications to backbone: Bears the peYFPC1 multiple cloning site
  Vector type: Mammalian Expression
  Selectable markers: Neomycin (select with G418)
Growth in bacteria
  Bacterial resistance: Kanamycin, 50 μg/mL
  Growth temperature: 37°C
  Growth strain: DH5alpha
  Copy number: High Copy
Gene/Insert
  Gene/Insert name: nucHCB1 (alt name: Happ1)
  Species: Synthetic
  Insert size (bp): 374
  Promoter: CMV
  Tag / fusion protein: YFP (C terminal on insert); NLS (C terminal on insert)
  Cloning method: Restriction Enzyme; 5′ cloning site BspEI (not destroyed); 3′ cloning site SalI (not destroyed)
  Sequencing primers: 5′ GTGTACGGTGGGAGGTC; 3′ GTAAAACCTCTACAAATGTG
Resource information
  A portion of this plasmid was derived from a plasmid made by: SOUTHWELL, A. L., KHOSHNAN, A., DUNN, D. E., BUGG, C. W., LO, D. C. & PATTERSON, P. H. 2008. Intrabodies binding the proline-rich domains of mutant huntingtin increase its turnover and reduce neurotoxicity. J Neurosci, 28, 9013-20.
Terms and licenses: Academic/Nonprofit Terms; Industry Terms: Not Available to Industry
How to cite: nucHCB1 was a gift from Ray Truant (Addgene plasmid # 97424 ; http://n2t.net/addgene:97424 ; RRID:Addgene_97424)
