[The description below was written by a language model from this plasmid's Addgene catalogue record and pLannotate feature annotations shown in this document.]
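Description:
nucHCB1 ("nuclear huntingtin chromobody 1") is a mammalian expression plasmid built on a Clontech peYFP-N1 backbone that was modified to carry the peYFP-C1 multiple cloning site. It encodes a fluorescent intrabody for following huntingtin protein in the nucleus of living cells. The insert is a synthetic sequence of roughly 370 bp called Happ1, an intrabody that recognises amino acids 41–81 of huntingtin. The feature table annotates this region as a fragment resembling a human immunoglobulin lambda light-chain variable domain, consistent with a single-domain antibody fragment. Happ1 was cloned between BspEI and SalI sites, both retained, and derives in part from a previously published intrabody plasmid.

Expression is driven by the human CMV immediate-early enhancer and promoter. The Happ1 coding sequence is followed by a short remnant of the cloning site, then EYFP, then a fragment of SV40 large T antigen that presumably supplies the nuclear localisation signal listed in the record. An SV40 polyadenylation signal ends the transcript. The product is therefore Happ1 with YFP and the NLS at its C-terminus: a binder that reports on its target through fluorescence and is directed to the nucleus. The associated publication concerns huntingtin as a scaffold in the ATM oxidative DNA damage response.

The plasmid replicates at high copy in E. coli from a pUC-type origin and also carries an f1 origin. A single Tn5 NeoR/KanR gene sits behind tandem bacterial (bla) and SV40 early promoters and is terminated by an HSV TK polyadenylation signal. It provides kanamycin selection in bacteria and G418 selection in mammalian cells. The sequenced record is 5,061 nt, slightly shorter than the 5,104 bp catalogue size.
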