Features (pLannotate 1.2.2; 16 found; start..end, strand, type, name):
      1..304     +  enhancer       CMV enhancer: human cytomegalovirus immediate early enhancer
    305..508     +  promoter       CMV promoter: human cytomegalovirus (CMV) immediate early promoter
    529..855     +  CDS            IGLV1-47 (fragment): LV147_HUMAN - Experimental evidence at protein level: Swiss-Prot protein existence level 1. V region of the variable domain of immunoglobulin light chains that participates in the antigen recognition (PubMed:24600447). Immunoglobulins, also known as antibodies, are membrane-bound or secreted glycoproteins produced by B lymphocytes. In the recognition phase of humoral immunity, the membrane-bound immunoglobulins serve as receptors which, upon binding of a specific antigen, trigger the clonal expansion and differentiation of B lymphocytes into immunoglobulins- secreting plasma cells. Secreted im
    900..927     +  misc_feature   MCS (fragment): multiple cloning site
    928..1644    +  CDS            EYFP: EYFP is a basic (constitutively fluorescent) green/yellow fluorescent protein published in 1996, derived from Aequorea victoria. It is reported to be a very rapidly-maturing weak dimer with high acid sensitivity.
   1682..1766    +  CDS            large T antigen (fragment): large T antigen from SV40 (simian virus 40)
   1789..1910    +  polyA_signal   SV40 poly(A) signal: SV40 polyadenylation signal
   1944..2372    -  rep_origin     f1 ori (sequence partly withheld): f1 bacteriophage origin of replication; arrow indicates direction of (+) strand synthesis
   2399..2503    +  promoter       AmpR promoter: bla
   2505..2862    +  promoter       SV40 promoter: SV40 enhancer and early promoter
   2897..3691    +  CDS            NeoR/KanR: aminoglycoside phosphotransferase from Tn5; aph(3')-II (or nptII); confers resistance to neomycin, kanamycin, and G418 (Geneticin®)
   3712..3864    +  CDS            ble (fragment): BLE_KLEPN - Experimental evidence at protein level: Swiss-Prot protein existence level 1. Binding protein with a strong affinity to the bleomycin family of antibiotics. Binds to CL990; an antimitotic-antibiotic compound. From Klebsiella pneumoniae.
   3923..3970    +  polyA_signal   HSV TK poly(A) signal: herpes simplex virus thymidine kinase polyadenylation signal (Cole and Stacy, 1985)
   4061..4077    -  polyA_signal   bGH poly(A) signal (fragment): bovine growth hormone polyadenylation signal
   4299..4887    +  rep_origin     ori: high-copy-number ColE1/pMB1/pBR322/pUC origin of replication
   5002..5061    +  enhancer       CMV enhancer (fragment): human cytomegalovirus immediate early enhancer
>Addgene plasmid #97424 | nucHCB1 | addgene full sequence | sequence record 189286 | Addgene NGS Result
CGTTACATAACTTACGGTAAATGGCCCGCCTGGCTGACCGCCCAACGACCCCCGCCCATTGACGTCAATA
ATGACGTATGTTCCCATAGTAACGCCAATAGGGACTTTCCATTGACGTCAATGGGTGGAGTATTTACGGT
AAACTGCCCACTTGGCAGTACATCAAGTGTATCATATGCCAAGTACGCCCCCTATTGACGTCAATGACGG
TAAATGGCCCGCCTGGCATTATGCCCAGTACATGACCTTATGGGACTTTCCTACTTGGCAGTACATCTAC
GTATTAGTCATCGCTATTACCATGGTGATGCGGTTTTGGCAGTACATCAATGGGCGTGGATAGCGGTTTG
ACTCACGGGGATTTCCAAGTCTCCACCCCATTGACGTCAATGGGAGTTTGTTTTGGCACCAAAATCAACG
GGACTTTCCAAAATGTCGTAACAACTCCGCCCCATTGACGCAAATGGGCGGTAGGCGTGTACGGTGGGAG
GTCTATATAAGCAGAGCTGGTTTAGTGAACCGTCAGATCCGCTAGCGCTACCGGTCGCCACCATGGTGTC
CGGAATGCAGTCTGTGCTGACTCAGCCACCCTCAGCGTCTGGGACCCCCGGGCAGAGGGTCACCATCTCT
TGTTCTGGAAGCAGCTCCAACATCGGAAGTAATTATGTATACTGGTACCAGCAGCTCCCAGGAACGGCCC
CCAAACTCCTCATCTATAGGAATAATCAGCGGCCCTCAGGGGTCCCTGACCGATTCTCTGGCTCCAAGTC
TGGCACCTCAGCCTCCCTGGCCATCAGTGGGCTCCGGCCCGAGGATGAGGCTGATTATTACTGTGCAGCA
TGGGATGACAGCCTGTGTGTTGCTCTGGTATTCGGCGGAGGGACCAACGGTGGAGGTGGAGTCGACGGTA
CCGCGGGCCCGGGATCCATGGTGAGCAAGGGCGAGGAGCTGTTCACCGGGGTGGTGCCCATCCTGGTCGA
GCTGGACGGCGACGTAAACGGCCACAAGTTCAGCGTGTCCGGCGAGGGCGAGGGCGATGCCACCTACGGC
AAGCTGACCCTGAAGTTCATCTGCACCACCGGCAAGCTGCCCGTGCCCTGGCCCACCCTCGTGACCACCT
TCGGCTACGGCCTGCAGTGCTTCGCCCGCTACCCCGACCACATGAAGCAGCACGACTTCTTCAAGTCCGC
CATGCCCGAAGGCTACGTCCAGGAGCGCACCATCTTCTTCAAGGACGACGGCAACTACAAGACCCGCGCC
GAGGTGAAGTTCGAGGGCGACACCCTGGTGAACCGCATCGAGCTGAAGGGCATCGACTTCAAGGAGGACG
GCAACATCCTGGGGCACAAGCTGGAGTACAACTACAACAGCCACAACGTCTATATCATGGCCGACAAGCA
GAAGAACGGCATCAAGGTGAACTTCAAGATCCGCCACAACATCGAGGACGGCAGCGTGCAGCTCGCCGAC
CACTACCAGCAGAACACCCCCATCGGCGACGGCCCCGTGCTGCTGCCCGACAACCACTACCTGAGCTACC
AGTCCGCCCTGAGCAAAGACCCCAACGAGAAGCGCGATCACATGGTCCTGCTGGAGTTCGTGACCGCCGC
CGGGATCACTCTCGGCATGGACGAGCTGTACAAGTCAGGACCCAAGAAGAAGAGAAAGGTGTCTAGATAA
CTGATCATAATCAGCCATACCACATTTGTAGAGGTTTTACTTGCTTTAAAAAACCTCCCACACCTCCCCC
TGAACCTGAAACATAAAATGAATGCAATTGTTGTTGTTAACTTGTTTATTGCAGCTTATAATGGTTACAA
ATAAAGCAATAGCATCACAAATTTCACAAATAAAGCATTTTTTTCACTGCATTCTAGTTGTGGTTTGTCC
AAACTCATCAATGTATCTTAACGCGTAAATTGTAAGCGTTAATATTTTGTTAAAATTCGCGTTAAATTTT
TGTTAAATCAGCTCATTTTTTAACCAATAGGCCGAAATCGGCAAAATCCCTTATAAATCAAAAGAATAGA
CCGAGATAGGGT
[37 nt withheld, positions 2043-2079]
AAAGAACGTGGACTCCAACGTCAAAGG
[49 nt withheld, positions 2107-2155]
T
[91 nt withheld, positions 2157-2247]
G
[124 nt withheld, positions 2249-2372]
CAGGTGGCACTTTTCGGGGAAATGTGCGCGGAACCCCTATTTGTTTATTTTTCTAAATACATTCAAATAT
GTATCCGCTCATGAGACAATAACCCTGATAAATGCTTCAATAATATTGAAAAAGGAAGAGTCCTGAGGCG
GAAAGAACCAGCTGTGGAATGTGTGTCAGTTAGGGTGTGGAAAGTCCCCAGGCTCCCCAGCAGGCAGAAG
TATGCAAAGCATGCATCTCAATTAGTCAGCAACCAGGTGTGGAAAGTCCCCAGGCTCCCCAGCAGGCAGA
AGTATGCAAAGCATGCATCTCAATTAGTCAGCAACCATAGTCCCGCCCCTAACTCCGCCCATCCCGCCCC
TAACTCCGCCCAGTTCCGCCCATTCTCCGCCCCATGGCTGACTAATTTTTTTTATTTATGCAGAGGCCGA
GGCCGCCTCGGCCTCTGAGCTATTCCAGAAGTAGTGAGGAGGCTTTTTTGGAGGCCTAGGCTTTTGCAAA
GATCGATCAAGAGACAGGATGAGGATCGTTTCGCATGATTGAACAAGATGGATTGCACGCAGGTTCTCCG
GCCGCTTGGGTGGAGAGGCTATTCGGCTATGACTGGGCACAACAGACAATCGGCTGCTCTGATGCCGCCG
TGTTCCGGCTGTCAGCGCAGGGGCGCCCGGTTCTTTTTGTCAAGACCGACCTGTCCGGTGCCCTGAATGA
ACTGCAAGACGAGGCAGCGCGGCTATCGTGGCTGGCCACGACGGGCGTTCCTTGCGCAGCTGTGCTCGAC
GTTGTCACTGAAGCGGGAAGGGACTGGCTGCTATTGGGCGAAGTGCCGGGGCAGGATCTCCTGTCATCTC
ACCTTGCTCCTGCCGAGAAAGTATCCATCATGGCTGATGCAATGCGGCGGCTGCATACGCTTGATCCGGC
TACCTGCCCATTCGACCACCAAGCGAAACATCGCATCGAGCGAGCACGTACTCGGATGGAAGCCGGTCTT
GTCGATCAGGATGATCTGGACGAAGAGCATCAGGGGCTCGCGCCAGCCGAACTGTTCGCCAGGCTCAAGG
CGAGCATGCCCGACGGCGAGGATCTCGTCGTGACCCATGGCGATGCCTGCTTGCCGAATATCATGGTGGA
AAATGGCCGCTTTTCTGGATTCATCGACTGTGGCCGGCTGGGTGTGGCGGACCGCTATCAGGACATAGCG
TTGGCTACCCGTGATATTGCTGAAGAGCTTGGCGGCGAATGGGCTGACCGCTTCCTCGTGCTTTACGGTA
TCGCCGCTCCCGATTCGCAGCGCATCGCCTTCTATCGCCTTCTTGACGAGTTCTTCTGAGCGGGACTCTG
GGGTTCGAAATGACCGACCAAGCGACGCCCAACCTGCCATCACGAGATTTCGATTCCACCGCCGCCTTCT
ATGAAAGGTTGGGCTTCGGAATCGTTTTCCGGGACGCCGGCTGGATGATCCTCCAGCGCGGGGATCTCAT
GCTGGAGTTCTTCGCCCACCCTAGGGGGAGGCTAACTGAAACACGGAAGGAGACAATACCGGAAGGAACC
CGCGCTATGACGGCAATAAAAAGACAGAATAAAACGCACGGTGTTGGGTCGTTTGTTCATAAACGCGGGG
TTCGGTCCCAGGGCTGGCACTCTGTCGATACCCCACCGAGACCCCATTGGGGCCAATACGCCCGCGTTTC
TTCCTTTTCCCCACCCCACCCCCCAAGTTCGGGTGAAGGCCCAGGGCTCGCAGCCAACGTCGGGGCGGCA
GGCCCTGCCATAGCCTCAGGTTACTCATATATACTTTAGATTGATTTAAAACTTCATTTTTAATTTAAAA
GGATCTAGGTGAAGATCCTTTTTGATAATCTCATGACCAAAATCCCTTAACGTGAGTTTTCGTTCCACTG
AGCGTCAGACCCCGTAGAAAAGATCAAAGGATCTTCTTGAGATCCTTTTTTTCTGCGCGTAATCTGCTGC
TTGCAAACAAAAAAACCACCGCTACCAGCGGTGGTTTGTTTGCCGGATCAAGAGCTACCAACTCTTTTTC
CGAAGGTAACTGGCTTCAGCAGAGCGCAGATACCAAATACTGTTCTTCTAGTGTAGCCGTAGTTAGGCCA
CCACTTCAAGAACTCTGTAGCACCGCCTACATACCTCGCTCTGCTAATCCTGTTACCAGTGGCTGCTGCC
AGTGGCGATAAGTCGTGTCTTACCGGGTTGGACTCAAGACGATAGTTACCGGATAAGGCGCAGCGGTCGG
GCTGAACGGGGGGTTCGTGCACACAGCCCAGCTTGGAGCGAACGACCTACACCGAACTGAGATACCTACA
GCGTGAGCTATGAGAAAGCGCCACGCTTCCCGAAGGGAGAAAGGCGGACAGGTATCCGGTAAGCGGCAGG
GTCGGAACAGGAGAGCGCACGAGGGAGCTTCCAGGGGGAAACGCCTGGTATCTTTATAGTCCTGTCGGGT
TTCGCCACCTCTGACTTGAGCGTCGATTTTTGTGATGCTCGTCAGGGGGGCGGAGCCTATGGAAAAACGC
CAGCAACGCGGCCTTTTTACGGTTCCTGGCCTTTTGCTGGCCTTTTGCTCACATGTTCTTTCCTGCGTTA
TCCCCTGATTCTGTGGATAACCGTATTACCGCCATGCATTAGTTATTAATAGTAATCAATTACGGGGTCA
TTAGTTCATAGCCCATATATGGAGTTCCG
