>Addgene plasmid #97424 | nucHCB1 | depositor partial sequence | sequence record 180894 | forward primer  5-GTGTACGGTGGGAGGTC-3
GCTAGCGCTACCGGTCGCNCCATGGTGTCCGGAATGCAGTCTGTGCTGACTCAGCCNCCCTCAGCGTCTG
GGACCCCCGGGCAGANGGTCACCATCTCTTGTTCTGGAAGCAGCTCCAACATCGGAAGTAATTATGTATA
CTGGTACCAGCAGCTCCCAGGAACGGCCCCCAAACTCCTCATCTATAGGAATAATCAGCGGCCCTCAGGG
GTCCCTGACCGATTCTCTGGCTCCAAGTCTGGCACCTCAGCCTCCCTGGCCATCAGTGGGCTCCGGCCCG
AGGATGAGGCTGATTATTACTGTGCAGCATGGGATGACAGCCTGTGTGTTGCTCTGGTATTCGGCGGAGG
GACCAACGGTGGAGGTGGAGTCGACGGTACCGCGGGCCCGGGATCCATGGTGAGCAAGGGCGAGGAGCTG
TTCACCGGGGTGGTGCCCATCCTGGTCGAGCTGGACGGCGACGTAAACGGCCACAAGTTCAGCGTGTCCG
GCGAGGGCGAGGGCGATGCCACCTACGGCAAGCTGACCCTGAAGTTCATCTGCACCACCGGCAAGCTGCC
CGTGCCCTGGCCCACCCTCGTGACCACCTTCGGCTACGGCCTGCAGTGCTTCGCCCGCTACCCCGACCAC
ATGAAGCAGCACGACTTCTTCAAGTCCGCCATGCCCGAAGGCTACGTCCAGGAGCGCACCATCTTCTTCA
AGGACGACGGCAACTACAAGACCCGCGCCGAGGTGAAGTTCGAGGGCGACACCCTGGTGAACCGCATCGA
GCTGAANGGCATCGACTTCAAGGAGGACGGCAACATCCTGGGGCACAAGCTGGAGTACAACTACAACAGC
CACAACGTCTATATCATGGCCGACAAGCAGAAGAACGGCATCAAGGTGAACTTCAAGATCCGCCACAACA
TCGAGGACGGCAGCGTGCAGCTCGCCGACCACTACCAGCAGAACACCCCCATCGGCNACGGCCCCGTGCT
GCTGCCCGACAACCACTACCTGANNNCCAGTCCGCCCTGANCAAAGACCCCAACGAGAAGCGCGATCACA
TGGTCCTGCTGG
