>Addgene plasmid #97424 | nucHCB1 | depositor partial sequence | sequence record 180895 | reverse primer 5-GTAAAACCTCTACAAATGTG-3
GTNTCTAGANCCTTTCTCTTCTTCTTGGGTCCTGACTTGTACAGCTCGTCCATGCCGAGNNTGATCCCGG
CGGCGGTCACGAACTCCAGCAGGACCATGTGATCGCGCTTCTCGTTGGGGTCTTTGCTCAGGGCGGACTG
GTAGCTCAGGTAGTGGTTGTCGGGCAGCAGCACGGGGCCGTCGCCGATGGGGGTGTTCTGCTGGTAGTGG
TCGGCGAGCTGCACGCTGCCGTCCTCGATGTTGTGGCGGATCTTGAAGTTCACCTTGATGCCGTTCTTCT
GCTTGTCGGCCATGATATAGACGTTGTGGCTGTTGTAGTTGTACTCCAGCTTGTGCCCCAGGATGTTGCC
GTCCTCCTTGAAGTCGATGCCCTTCAGCTCGATGCGGTTCACCAGGGTGTCGCCCTCGAACTTCACCTCG
GCGCGGGTCTTGTAGTTGCCGTCGTCCTTGAAGAAGATGGTGCGCTCCTGGACGTAGCCTTCGGGCATGG
CGGACTTGAAGAAGTCGTGCTGCTTCATGTGGTCGGGGTAGCGGGCGAAGCACTGCAGGCCGTAGCCGAA
GGTGGTCACGAGGGTGGGCCAGGGCACGGGCAGCTTGCCGGTGGTGCAGATGAACTTCAGGGTCAGCTTG
CCGTANGTGGCATCGCCCTCGCCCTCGCCGGACACGCTGAACTTGTGGCCGTTTACGTCGCCGTCCAGCT
CGACCAGGATGGGCACCACCCCGGTGAACAGCTCCTCGCCCTTGCTCACCATGGATCCCGGGCCCGCGGT
ACCGTCGACTCCACCTCCACCGTTGGTCCCTCCGCCGAATACCAGAGCAACACACAGGCTGTCATCCCAT
GCTGCACAGTAATAATCAGCCTCATCCTCGGGCCGGANCCCACTGATGGCCAGGGAGGCTGAGGTGCCNG
ACTTGGAGCCAGANAATCGGTCAGGGACCCCTGAGGGCCGCTGATTATTCCTATAGATGAGGAGTTTGGG
GGCCGTTCCTGGAGCTGCTGGTACCAGTATACATAATTACTTCCGATGTTGGAGCTGCTTCCAGAACAAG
ANATGGNGACCCTCTGNCCGGGGTCCCA
